>Addgene plasmid #76731 | SNRK gRNA (BRDN0001149393) | addgene full sequence | sequence record 186394 | Addgene Assembled Sequence
CCCGGGTGCAAAGATGGATAAAGTTTTAAACAGAGAGGAATCTTTGCAGCTAATGGACCTTCTAGGTCTT
GAAAGGAGTGGGAATTGGCTCCGGTGCCCGTCAGTGGGCAGAGCGCACATCGCCCACAGTCCCCGAGAAG
TTGGGGGGAGGGGTCGGCAATTGATCCGGTGCCTAGAGAAGGTGGCGCGGGGTAAACTGGGAAAGTGATG
TCGTGTACTGGCTCCGCCTTTTTCCCGAGGGTGGGGGAGAACCGTATATAAGTGCAGTAGTCGCCGTGAA
CGTTCTTTTTCGCAACGGGTTTGCCGCCAGAACACAGGTAAGTGCCGTGTGTGGTTCCCGCGGGCCTGGC
CTCTTTACGGGTTATGGCCCTTGCGTGCCTTGAATTACTTCCACCTGGCTGCAGTACGTGATTCTTGATC
CCGAGCTTCGGGTTGGAAGTGGGTGGGAGAGTTCGAGGCCTTGCGCTTAAGGAGCCCCTTCGCCTCGTGC
TTGAGTTGAGGCCTGGCCTGGGCGCTGGGGCCGCCGCGTGCGAATCTGGTGGCACCTTCGCGCCTGTCTC
GCTGCTTTCGATAAGTCTCTAGCCATTTAAAATTTTTGATGACCTGCTGCGACGCTTTTTTTCTGGCAAG
ATAGTCTTGTAAATGCGGGCCAAGATCTGCACACTGGTATTTCGGTTTTTGGGGCCGCGGGCGGCGACGG
GGCCCGTGCGTCCCAGCGCACATGTTCGGCGAGGCGGGGCCTGCGAGCGCGGCCACCGAGAATCGGACGG
GGGTAGTCTCAAGCTGGCCGGCCTGCTCTGGTGCCTGGCCTCGCGCCGCCGTGTATCGCCCCGCCCTGGG
CGGCAAGGCTGGCCCGGTCGGCACCAGTTGCGTGAGCGGAAAGATGGCCGCTTCCCGGCCCTGCTGCAGG
GAGCTCAAAATGGAGGACGCGGCGCTCGGGAGAGCGGGCGGGTGAGTCACCCACACAAAGGAAAAGGGCC
TTTCCGTCCTCAGCCGTCGCTTCATGTGACTCCACGGAGTACCGGGCGCCGTCCAGGCACCTCGATTAGT
TCTCGAGCTTTTGGAGTACGTCGTCTTTAGGTTGGGGGGAGGGGTTTTATGCGATGGAGTTTCCCCACAC
TGAGTGGGTGGAGACTGAAGTTAGGCCAGCTTGGCACTTGATGTAATTCTCCTTGGAATTTGCCCTTTTT
GAGTTTGGATCTTGGTTCATTCTCAAGCCTCAGACAGTGGTTCAAAGTTTTTTTCTTCCATTTCAGGTGT
CGTGACGTACGGCCACCATGACCGAGTACAAGCCCACGGTGCGCCTCGCCACCCGCGACGACGTCCCCAG
GGCCGTACGCACCCTCGCCGCCGCGTTCGCCGACTACCCCGCCACGCGCCACACCGTCGATCCGGACCGC
CACATCGAGCGGGTCACCGAGCTGCAAGAACTCTTCCTCACGCGCGTCGGGCTCGACATCGGCAAGGTGT
GGGTCGCGGACGACGGCGCCGCCGTGGCGGTCTGGACCACGCCGGAGAGCGTCGAAGCGGGGGCGGTGTT
CGCCGAGATCGGCCCGCGCATGGCCGAGTTGAGCGGTTCCCGGCTGGCCGCGCAGCAACAGATGGAAGGC
CTCCTGGCGCCGCACCGGCCCAAGGAGCCCGCGTGGTTCCTGGCCACCGTCGGAGTCTCGCCCGACCACC
AGGGCAAGGGTCTGGGCAGCGCCGTCGTGCTCCCCGGAGTGGAGGCGGCCGAGCGCGCCGGGGTGCCCGC
CTTCCTGGAGACCTCCGCGCCCCGCAACCTCCCCTTCTACGAGCGGCTCGGCTTCACCGTCACCGCCGAC
GTCGAGGTGCCCGAAGGACCGCGCACCTGGTGCATGACCCGCAAGCCCGGTGCCTGAACGCGTTAAGTCG
ACAATCAACCTCTGGATTACAAAATTTGTGAAAGATTGACTGGTATTCTTAACTATGTTGCTCCTTTTAC
GCTATGTGGATACGCTGCTTTAATGCCTTTGTATCATGCTATTGCTTCCCGTATGGCTTTCATTTTCTCC
TCCTTGTATAAATCCTGGTTGCTGTCTCTTTATGAGGAGTTGTGGCCCGTTGTCAGGCAACGTGGCGTGG
TGTGCACTGTGTTTGCTGACGCAACCCCCACTGGTTGGGGCATTGCCACCACCTGTCAGCTCCTTTCCGG
GACTTTCGCTTTCCCCCTCCCTATTGCCACGGCGGAACTCATCGCCGCCTGCCTTGCCCGCTGCTGGACA
GGGGCTCGGCTGTTGGGCACTGACAATTCCGTGGTGTTGTCGGGGAAATCATCGTCCTTTCCTTGGCTGC
TCGCCTGTGTTGCCACCTGGATTCTGCGCGGGACGTCCTTCTGCTACGTCCCTTCGGCCCTCAATCCAGC
GGACCTTCCTTCCCGCGGCCTGCTGCCGGCTCTGCGGCCTCTTCCGCGTCTTCGCCTTCGCCCTCAGACG
AGTCGGATCTCCCTTTGGGCCGCCTCCCCGCGTCGACTTTAAGACCAATGACTTACAAGGCAGCTGTAGA
TCTTAGCCACTTTTTAAAAGAAAAGGGGGGACTGGAAGGGCTAATTCACTCCCAACGAAGACAAGATCTG
CTTTTTGCTTGTACTGGGTCTCTCTGGTTAGACCAGATCTGAGCCTGGGAGCTCTCTGGCTAACTAGGGA
ACCCACTGCTTAAGCCTCAATAAAGCTTGCCTTGAGTGCTTCAAGTAGTGTGTGCCCGTCTGTTGTGTGA
CTCTGGTAACTAGAGATCCCTCAGACCCTTTTAGTCAGTGTGGAAAATCTCTAGCAGTACGTATAGTAGT
TCATGTCATCTTATTATTCAGTATTTATAACTTGCAAAGAAATGAATATCAGAGAGTGAGAGGAACTTGT
TTATTGCAGCTTATAATGGTTACAAATAAAGCAATAGCATCACAAATTTCACAAATAAAGCATTTTTTTC
ACTGCATTCTAGTTGTGGTTTGTCCAAACTCATCAATGTATCTTATCATGTCTGGCTCTAGCTATCCCGC
CCCTAACTCCGCCCATCCCGCCCCTAACTCCGCCCAGTTCCGCCCATTCTCCGCCCCATGGCTGACTAAT
TTTTTTTATTTATGCAGAGGCCGAGGCCGCCTCGGCCTCTGAGCTATTCCAGAAGTAGTGAGGAGGCTTT
TTTGGAGGCCTAGGGACGTACCCAATTCGCCCTATAGTGAGTCGTATTACGCGCGCTCACTGGCCGTCGT
TTTACAACGTCGTGACTGGGAAAACCCTGGCGTTACCCAACTTAATCGCCTTGCAGCACATCCCCCTTTC
GCCAGCTGGCGTAATAGCGAAGAGGCCCGCACCGATCGCCCTTCCCAACAGTTGCGCAGCCTGAATGGCG
AATGGG
[124 nt withheld, positions 3367-3490]
C
[91 nt withheld, positions 3492-3582]
A
[49 nt withheld, positions 3584-3632]
CCTTTGACGTTGGAGTCCACGTTCTTT
[37 nt withheld, positions 3660-3696]
ACCCTATCTCGGTCTATTCTTTTGATTTATAAGGGATTTTGCCGATTTCGGCCTATTGGTTAAAAAATGA
GCTGATTTAACAAAAATTTAACGCGAATTTTAACAAAATATTAACGCTTACAATTTAGGTGGCACTTTTC
GGGGAAATGTGCGCGGAACCCCTATTTGTTTATTTTTCTAAATACATTCAAATATGTATCCGCTCATGAG
ACAATAACCCTGATAAATGCTTCAATAATATTGAAAAAGGAAGAGTATGAGTATTCAACATTTCCGTGTC
GCCCTTATTCCCTTTTTTGCGGCATTTTGCCTTCCTGTTTTTGCTCACCCAGAAACGCTGGTGAAAGTAA
AAGATGCTGAAGATCAGTTGGGTGCACGAGTGGGTTACATCGAACTGGATCTCAACAGCGGTAAGATCCT
TGAGAGTTTTCGCCCCGAAGAACGTTTTCCAATGATGAGCACTTTTAAAGTTCTGCTATGTGGCGCGGTA
TTATCCCGTATTGACGCCGGGCAAGAGCAACTCGGTCGCCGCATACACTATTCTCAGAATGACTTGGTTG
AGTACTCACCAGTCACAGAAAAGCATCTTACGGATGGCATGACAGTAAGAGAATTATGCAGTGCTGCCAT
AACCATGAGTGATAACACTGCGGCCAACTTACTTCTGACAACGATCGGAGGACCGAAGGAGCTAACCGCT
TTTTTGCACAACATGGGGGATCATGTAACTCGCCTTGATCGTTGGGAACCGGAGCTGAATGAAGCCATAC
CAAACGACGAGCGTGACACCACGATGCCTGTAGCAATGGCAACAACGTTGCGCAAACTATTAACTGGCGA
ACTACTTACTCTAGCTTCCCGGCAACAATTAATAGACTGGATGGAGGCGGATAAAGTTGCAGGACCACTT
CTGCGCTCGGCCCTTCCGGCTGGCTGGTTTATTGCTGATAAATCTGGAGCCGGTGAGCGTGGGTCTCGCG
GTATCATTGCAGCACTGGGGCCAGATGGTAAGCCCTCCCGTATCGTAGTTATCTACACGACGGGGAGTCA
GGCAACTATGGATGAACGAAATAGACAGATCGCTGAGATAGGTGCCTCACTGATTAAGCATTGGTAACTG
TCAGACCAAGTTTACTCATATATACTTTAGATTGATTTAAAACTTCATTTTTAATTTAAAAGGATCTAGG
TGAAGATCCTTTTTGATAATCTCATGACCAAAATCCCTTAACGTGAGTTTTCGTTCCACTGAGCGTCAGA
CCCCGTAGAAAAGATCAAAGGATCTTCTTGAGATCCTTTTTTTCTGCGCGTAATCTGCTGCTTGCAAACA
AAAAAACCACCGCTACCAGCGGTGGTTTGTTTGCCGGATCAAGAGCTACCAACTCTTTTTCCGAAGGTAA
CTGGCTTCAGCAGAGCGCAGATACCAAATACTGTTCTTCTAGTGTAGCCGTAGTTAGGCCACCACTTCAA
GAACTCTGTAGCACCGCCTACATACCTCGCTCTGCTAATCCTGTTACCAGTGGCTGCTGCCAGTGGCGAT
AAGTCGTGTCTTACCGGGTTGGACTCAAGACGATAGTTACCGGATAAGGCGCAGCGGTCGGGCTGAACGG
GGGGTTCGTGCACACAGCCCAGCTTGGAGCGAACGACCTACACCGAACTGAGATACCTACAGCGTGAGCT
ATGAGAAAGCGCCACGCTTCCCGAAGGGAGAAAGGCGGACAGGTATCCGGTAAGCGGCAGGGTCGGAACA
GGAGAGCGCACGAGGGAGCTTCCAGGGGGAAACGCCTGGTATCTTTATAGTCCTGTCGGGTTTCGCCACC
TCTGACTTGAGCGTCGATTTTTGTGATGCTCGTCAGGGGGGCGGAGCCTATGGAAAAACGCCAGCAACGC
GGCCTTTTTACGGTTCCTGGCCTTTTGCTGGCCTTTTGCTCACATGTTCTTTCCTGCGTTATCCCCTGAT
TCTGTGGATAACCGTATTACCGCCTTTGAGTGAGCTGATACCGCTCGCCGCAGCCGAACGACCGAGCGCA
GCGAGTCAGTGAGCGAGGAAGCGGAAGAGCGCCCAATACGCAAACCGCCTCTCCCCGCGCGTTGGCCGAT
TCATTAATGCAGCTGGCACGACAGGTTTCCCGACTGGAAAGCGGGCAGTGAGCGCAACGCAATTAATGTG
AGTTAGCTCACTCATTAGGCACCCCAGGCTTTACACTTTATGCTTCCGGCTCGTATGTTGTGTGGAATTG
TGAGCGGATAACAATTTCACACAGGAAACAGCTATGACCATGATTACGCCAAGCGCGCAATTAACCCTCA
CTAAAGGGAACAAAAGCTGGAGCTGCAAGCTTAATGTAGTCTTATGCAATACTCTTGTAGTCTTGCAACA
TGGTAACGATGAGTTAGCAACATGCCTTACAAGGAGAGAAAAAGCACCGTGCATGCCGATTGGTGGAAGT
AAGGTGGTACGATCGTGCCTTATTAGGAAGGCAACAGACGGGTCTGACATGGATTGGACGAACCACTGAA
TTGCCGCATTGCAGAGATATTGTATTTAAGTGCCTAGCTCGATACATAAACGGGTCTCTCTGGTTAGACC
AGATCTGAGCCTGGGAGCTCTCTGGCTAACTAGGGAACCCACTGCTTAAGCCTCAATAAAGCTTGCCTTG
AGTGCTTCAAGTAGTGTGTGCCCGTCTGTTGTGTGACTCTGGTAACTAGAGATCCCTCAGACCCTTTTAG
TCAGTGTGGAAAATCTCTAGCAGTGGCGCCCGAACAGGGACTTGAAAGCGAAAGGGAAACCAGAGGAGCT
CTCTCGACGCAGGACTCGGCTTGCTGAAGCGCGCACGGCAAGAGGCGAGGGGCGGCGACTGGTGAGTACG
CCAAAAATTTTGACTAGCGGAGGCTAGAAGGAGAGAGATGGGTGCGAGAGCGTCAGTATTAAGCGGGGGA
GAATTAGATCGCGATGGGAAAAAATTCGGTTAAGGCCAGGGGGAAAGAAAAAATATAAATTAAAACATAT
AGTATGGGCAAGCAGGGAGCTAGAACGATTCGCAGTTAATCCTGGCCTGTTAGAAACATCAGAAGGCTGT
AGACAAATACTGGGACAGCTACAACCATCCCTTCAGACAGGATCAGAAGAACTTAGATCATTATATAATA
CAGTAGCAACCCTCTATTGTGTGCATCAAAGGATAGAGATAAAAGACACCAAGGAAGCTTTAGACAAGAT
AGAGGAAGAGCAAAACAAAAGTAAGACCACCGCACAGCAAGCGGCCGCTGATCTTCAGACCTGGAGGAGG
AGATATGAGGGACAATTGGAGAAGTGAATTATATAAATATAAAGTAGTAAAAATTGAACCATTAGGAGTA
GCACCCACCAAGGCAAAGAGAAGAGTGGTGCAGAGAGAAAAAAGAGCAGTGGGAATAGGAGCTTTGTTCC
TTGGGTTCTTGGGAGCAGCAGGAAGCACTATGGGCGCAGCGTCAATGACGCTGACGGTACAGGCCAGACA
ATTATTGTCTGGTATAGTGCAGCAGCAGAACAATTTGCTGAGGGCTATTGAGGCGCAACAGCATCTGTTG
CAACTCACAGTCTGGGGCATCAAGCAGCTCCAGGCAAGAATCCTGGCTGTGGAAAGATACCTAAAGGATC
AACAGCTCCTGGGGATTTGGGGTTGCTCTGGAAAACTCATTTGCACCACTGCTGTGCCTTGGAATGCTAG
TTGGAGTAATAAATCTCTGGAACAGATTTGGAATCACACGACCTGGATGGAGTGGGACAGAGAAATTAAC
AATTACACAAGCTTAATACACTCCTTAATTGAAGAATCGCAAAACCAGCAAGAAAAGAATGAACAAGAAT
TATTGGAATTAGATAAATGGGCAAGTTTGTGGAATTGGTTTAACATAACAAATTGGCTGTGGTATATAAA
ATTATTCATAATGATAGTAGGAGGCTTGGTAGGTTTAAGAATAGTTTTTGCTGTACTTTCTATAGTGAAT
AGAGTTAGGCAGGGATATTCACCATTATCGTTTCAGACCCACCTCCCAACCCCGAGGGGACCCAGAGAGG
GCCTATTTCCCATGATTCCTTCATATTTGCATATACGATACAAGGCTGTTAGAGAGATAATTAGAATTAA
TTTGACTGTAAACACAAAGATATTAGTACAAAATACGTGACGTAGAAAGTAATAATTTCTTGGGTAGTTT
GCAGTTTTAAAATTATGTTTTAAAATGGACTATCATATGCTTACCGTAACTTGAAAGTATTTCGATTTCT
TGGCTTTATATATCTTGTGGAAAGGACGAAACACCGTGTCTTTACGGGTGAAAAGGGTTTTAGAGCTAGA
AATAGCAAGTTAAAATAAGGCTAGTCCGTTATCAACTTGAAAAAGTGGCACCGAGTCGGTGCTTTTTTAA
GCTTGGCGTAACTAGATCTTGAGACAAATGGCAGTATTCATCCACAATTTTAAAAGAAAAGGGGGGATTG
GGGGGTACAGTGCAGGGGAAAGAATAGTAGACATAATAGCAACAGACATACAAACTAAAGAATTACAAAA
ACAAATTACAAAAATTCAAAATTTTCGGGTTTATTACAGGGACAGCAGAGATCCACTTTGGCGCCGGCTC
GAGGGGG
Features (pLannotate 1.2.2; 29 found; start..end, strand, type, name):
     14..80      +  CDS            small t antigen (fragment): SV40 (simian virus 40) small t antigen
    106..317     +  promoter       EF-1α core promoter: core promoter for human elongation factor EF-1α
    318..1256    +  intron         EF-1α intron A: intron upstream of the start codon of human EF-1α
   1278..1877    +  CDS            PuroR (fragment): puromycin N-acetyltransferase; pac from Streptomyces; confers resistance to puromycin
   1893..2481    +  misc_feature   WPRE: woodchuck hepatitis virus posttranscriptional regulatory element
   2532..2551    +  misc_feature   cPPT/CTS (fragment): central polypurine tract and central termination sequence of HIV-1
   2553..2786    +  LTR            3' LTR (ΔU3): self-inactivating 3' long terminal repeat (LTR) from HIV-1
   2864..2985    +  polyA_signal   SV40 poly(A) signal: SV40 polyadenylation signal
   3025..3160    +  rep_origin     SV40 ori: SV40 origin of replication
   3181..3199    -  promoter       T7 promoter: promoter for bacteriophage T7 RNA polymerase
   3207..3362    +  CDS            lacZα (fragment): LacZα fragment of β-galactosidase; lacZ fragment
   3367..3795    +  rep_origin     f1 ori (sequence partly withheld): f1 bacteriophage origin of replication; arrow indicates direction of (+) strand synthesis
   3848..3952    +  promoter       AmpR promoter: bla
   3953..4813    +  CDS            AmpR: β-lactamase; bla; confers resistance to ampicillin, carbenicillin, and related antibiotics
   4984..5572    +  rep_origin     ori: high-copy-number ColE1/pMB1/pBR322/pUC origin of replication
   5755..5847    +  CDS            lacI (fragment): lac repressor; lacI; The lac repressor binds to the lac operator to inhibit transcription in E. coli. This inhibition can be relieved by adding lactose or isopropyl-β-D-thiogalactopyranoside (IPTG).
   5860..5881    +  protein_bind   CAP binding site: CAP binding activates transcription in the presence of cAMP. E. coli catabolite activator protein
   5896..5926    +  promoter       lac promoter: promoter for the E. coli lac operon
   5934..5950    +  protein_bind   lac operator: The lac repressor binds to the lac operator to inhibit transcription in E. coli. This inhibition can be relieved by adding lactose or isopropyl-β-D-thiogalactopyranoside (IPTG). lac repressor encoded by lacI
   5995..6013    +  promoter       T3 promoter: promoter for bacteriophage T3 RNA polymerase
   6041..6267    +  promoter       RSV promoter: Rous sarcoma virus enhancer/promoter
   6268..6448    +  LTR            5' LTR (truncated): truncated 5' long terminal repeat (LTR) from HIV-1
   6495..6620    +  misc_feature   HIV-1 Ψ: packaging signal of human immunodeficiency virus type 1
   6604..6967    +  CDS            HIV-1 gag (fragment): gag protein from human immunodeficiency virus 1; gag
   7113..7346    +  misc_feature   RRE: The Rev response element (RRE) of HIV-1 allows for Rev-dependent mRNA export from the nucleus to the cytoplasm.
   7723..7749    +  CDS            Rev (fragment): human immunodeficiency virus 1 (HIV-1) Rev protein; rev; enhances nuclear export of unspliced and incompletely spliced viral mRNAs
   7753..7993    +  promoter       U6 promoter: RNA polymerase III promoter for human U6 snRNA
   8023..8098    +  misc_RNA       gRNA scaffold: guide RNA scaffold for the Streptococcus pyogenes CRISPR/Cas9 system
   8154..8271    +  misc_feature   cPPT/CTS: central polypurine tract and central termination sequence of HIV-1
