[The description below was written by a language model from this plasmid's Addgene catalogue record and pLannotate feature annotations shown in this document.]
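Description:
SNRK gRNA (BRDN0001149393) is a third-generation lentiviral guide RNA plasmid built on the lentiGuide-Puro backbone and designed to target the human kinase gene SNRK (also known as HSNFRK). It is propagated in E. coli as a high-copy plasmid through a ColE1/pUC-type origin with ampicillin selection from the β-lactamase gene. The backbone also carries an f1 origin, an SV40 origin and poly(A) signal, and remnants of lac and phage promoter elements from the cloning vector.

The viral portion begins with an RSV promoter fused to a truncated HIV-1 5' LTR, which allows Tat-independent production of genomic RNA. This is followed by the Ψ packaging signal with a partial gag sequence, the Rev response element for nuclear export of the unspliced genome, a cPPT/CTS element that aids nuclear import, and a self-inactivating ΔU3 3' LTR. Between the LTRs sit two expression units. A human U6 RNA polymerase III promoter drives the 20-nucleotide SNRK-specific spacer joined to the Streptococcus pyogenes Cas9 guide scaffold. An EF-1α promoter with its intron A drives puromycin N-acetyltransferase for selection of transduced mammalian cells, with a WPRE downstream to enhance transcript expression.

The plasmid does not encode Cas9, so it is meant to be used with a separate Cas9 lentivirus such as lentiCas9-Blast, or in cells that already express Cas9, to knock out SNRK. The guide was designed against two SNRK reference transcripts. It is part of a human kinome gRNA collection associated with work on optimised sgRNA design for higher on-target activity and fewer off-target effects.
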