Addgene plasmid #76731: SNRK gRNA (BRDN0001149393)
Purpose: 3rd generation lentiviral gRNA plasmid targeting human SNRK
Depositing lab: John Doench & David Root. Depositing organization: Broad Institute. Publication: Optimized sgRNA design to maximize activity and minimize off-target effects of CRISPR-Cas9. Doench JG, Fusi N, Sullender M, Hegde M, Vaimberg EW, Donovan KF, Smith I, Tothova Z, Wilen C, Orchard R, Virgin HW, Listgarten J, Root DE. Nat Biotechnol. 2016 Jan 18. doi: 10.1038/nbt.3437. PubMed 26780180.
Backbone
  Vector backbone: lentiGuide-Puro
  Backbone manufacturer: Zhang Lab (Addgene plasmid # 52963)
  Vector type: Mammalian Expression, Lentiviral, CRISPR
  Selectable markers: Puromycin
Growth in bacteria
  Bacterial resistance: Ampicillin, 100 μg/mL
  Growth temperature: 37°C
  Growth strain: DH5alpha
  Copy number: High Copy
Gene/Insert
  Gene/Insert name: SNRK (alt names: SNRK; NM_001100594.1)
  gRNA/shRNA sequence: TGTCTTTACGGGTGAAAAGG
  Species: H. sapiens (human)
  Entrez Gene: SNRK (a.k.a. HSNFRK)
  Promoter: hU6
  Cloning method: Unknown
  Sequencing primers: 5′ U6-F; 3′ pS2-R
Terms and licenses: Academic/Nonprofit Terms; Industry Terms: Not Available to Industry
Depositor comments: The gRNA was designed to target the following Genbank reference sequence(s): NM_001100594.1,NM_017719.4. Note that this plasmid does NOT contain Cas9. It should be used in conjunction with lentiCas9-Blast (Addgene #52962) or otherwise with cell lines already expressing Cas9. Browse the full kinome gRNA library at http://www.addgene.org/pooled-library/broadgpp-human-kinome/ or visit http://www.broadinstitute.org/rnai/public/ for detailed protocols and information.
How to cite: SNRK gRNA (BRDN0001149393) was a gift from John Doench & David Root (Addgene plasmid # 76731 ; http://n2t.net/addgene:76731 ; RRID:Addgene_76731)
