>Addgene plasmid #76731 | SNRK gRNA (BRDN0001149393) | depositor partial sequence | sequence record 144191 | Target Sequence
TGTCTTTACGGGTGAAAAGG
