>Addgene plasmid #76731 | SNRK gRNA (BRDN0001149393) | addgene partial sequence | sequence record 186393 | hU6-F
GTAGAAAGTAATAATTTCTTGGGTAGTTTGCAGTTTTAAAATTATGTTTTAAAATGGACTATCATATGCT
TACCGTAACTTGAAAGTATTTCGATTTCTTGGCTTTATATATCTTGTGGAAAGGACGAAACACCGTGTCT
TTACGGGTGAAAAGGGTTTTAGAGCTAGAAATAGCAAGTTAAAATAAGGCTAGTCCGTTATCAACTTGAA
AAAGTGGCACCGAGTCGGTGCTTTTTTAAGCTTGGCGTAACTAGATCTTGAGACAAATGGCAGTATTCAT
CCACAATTTTAAAAGAAAAGGGGGGATTGGGGGGTACAGTGCAGGGGAAAGAATAGTAGACATAATAGCA
ACAGACATACAAACTAAAGAATTACAAAAACAAATTACAAAAATTCAAAATTTTCGGGTTTATTACAGGG
ACAGCAGAGATCCACTTTGGCGCCGGCTCGAGGGGGCCCGGGTGCAAAGATGGATAAAGTTTTAAACAGA
GAGGAATCTTTGCAGCTAATGGACCTTCTAGGTCTTGAAAGGAGTGGGAATTGGCTCCGGTGCCCGTCAG
TGGGCAGAGC
